Addgene plasmid #118313: GFP-Epac1 SAAX
Purpose: Expression of human Epac1
Depositing lab: Philip Stork. Depositing organization: Oregon Health & Science University. Publication: Rap1-mediated activation of extracellular signal-regulated kinases by cyclic AMP is dependent on the mode of Rap1 activation. Wang Z, Dillon TJ, Pokala V, Mishra S, Labudda K, Hunter B, Stork PJ. Mol Cell Biol. 2006 Mar;26(6):2130-45. doi: 10.1128/MCB.26.6.2130-2145.2006. PubMed 16507992.
Backbone
  Vector backbone: pcDNA3
  Backbone manufacturer: invitrogen
  Vector type: Mammalian Expression
Growth in bacteria
  Bacterial resistance: Ampicillin, 100 μg/mL
  Growth temperature: 37°C
  Growth strain: DH5alpha
  Copy number: High Copy
Gene/Insert
  Gene/Insert name: Epac1 SAAX
  Species: H. sapiens (human)
  Insert size (bp): 2646
  Entrez Gene: RAPGEF3 (a.k.a. CAMP-GEFI, EPAC, EPAC1, HSU79275, bcm910)
  Promoter: CMV
  Tag / fusion protein: GFP (N terminal on backbone)
  Cloning method: Restriction Enzyme; 5′ cloning site EcoRI (unknown if destroyed); 3′ cloning site XbaI (unknown if destroyed)
  Sequencing primers: 5′ EGFP-C; 3′ BGH
Resource information
  A portion of this plasmid was derived from a plasmid made by: human Epac1 was obtained from Johannes Bos (Utrecht University)
Terms and licenses: Academic/Nonprofit Terms; Industry Terms: Not Available to Industry
How to cite: GFP-Epac1 SAAX was a gift from Philip Stork (Addgene plasmid # 118313 ; http://n2t.net/addgene:118313 ; RRID:Addgene_118313)
