[The description below was written by a language model from this plasmid's Addgene catalogue record and pLannotate feature annotations shown in this document.]
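Description:
GFP-Epac1 SAAX is a mammalian expression plasmid built on the pcDNA3 backbone that drives production of human Epac1 (RAPGEF3), the cAMP-activated guanine nucleotide exchange factor for Rap small GTPases, as a fluorescent fusion protein. It is propagated in E. coli through a high-copy ColE1/pUC-type origin and selected with ampicillin via the β-lactamase gene. An f1 origin is also present. For mammalian cells, an SV40 early promoter drives a neomycin phosphotransferase cassette followed by an SV40 polyadenylation signal, which permits G418 selection of stable transfectants.

The expression unit runs from the CMV immediate-early enhancer and promoter into an EGFP coding sequence, followed directly by the roughly 2.6 kb RAPGEF3 open reading frame. This places the fluorescent tag at the N-terminus of Epac1. Immediately downstream of Epac1 the annotation detects a short fragment of K-Ras, and the transcript ends at the bovine growth hormone polyadenylation signal. T7 and SP6 promoters flank the insert, as is standard for pcDNA3. The "SAAX" in the name, together with the C-terminal K-Ras fragment, suggests a Ras membrane-targeting tail in which the cysteine of the CAAX prenylation motif is changed to serine. Such a change would be expected to prevent lipid modification, making this a likely non-targeted control for a membrane-directed Epac1 fusion, but the record does not spell out this design.

The stated purpose is simply expression of human Epac1. The associated work concerns how the mode of Rap1 activation influences cAMP signalling to ERK. A few small annotated fragments (a truncated HIV-1 LTR, ble, lacI) appear to be incidental sequence matches rather than functional elements.
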