Features (pLannotate 1.2.2; 23 found; start..end, strand, type, name):
    139..518     +  enhancer       CMV enhancer: human cytomegalovirus immediate early enhancer
    519..722     +  promoter       CMV promoter: human cytomegalovirus (CMV) immediate early promoter
    718..751     +  LTR            5' LTR (truncated) (fragment): truncated 5' long terminal repeat (LTR) from HIV-1
    767..785     +  promoter       T7 promoter: promoter for bacteriophage T7 RNA polymerase
    820..1536    +  CDS            EGFP: EGFP is a basic (constitutively fluorescent) green fluorescent protein published in 1996, derived from Aequorea victoria. It is reported to be a rapidly-maturing weak dimer with moderate acid sensitivity.
   1546..4188    +  CDS            RAPGEF3: RPGF3_HUMAN - Also known as CGEF1, EPAC, EPAC1. Experimental evidence at protein level: Swiss-Prot protein existence level 1. Guanine nucleotide exchange factor (GEF) for RAP1A and RAP2A small GTPases that is activated by binding cAMP. Through simultaneous binding of PDE3B to RAPGEF3 and PIK3R6 is assembled in a signaling complex in which it activates the PI3K gamma complex and which is involved in angiogenesis. Plays a role in the modulation of the cAMP- induced dynamic control of endothelial barrier function through a pathway that is independent on Rho-mediated signaling. Required for the ac
   4195..4257    +  CDS            K-Ras (fragment): human small GTPase proto-oncoprotein
   4273..4291    -  promoter       SP6 promoter: promoter for bacteriophage SP6 RNA polymerase
   4317..4541    +  polyA_signal   bGH poly(A) signal: bovine growth hormone polyadenylation signal
   4545..4566    +  promoter       SV40 promoter (fragment): SV40 enhancer and early promoter
   4587..5015    +  rep_origin     f1 ori (sequence partly withheld): f1 bacteriophage origin of replication; arrow indicates direction of (+) strand synthesis
   5029..5358    +  promoter       SV40 promoter: SV40 enhancer and early promoter
   5425..6216    +  CDS            neo: KKA2_KLEPN - Also known as kan, nptII. Experimental evidence at protein level: Swiss-Prot protein existence level 1. Resistance to kanamycin, neomycin, paromomycin, ribostamycin, butirosin and gentamicin B. From Klebsiella pneumoniae.
   6240..6398    +  CDS            ble (fragment): BLE_KLEPN - Experimental evidence at protein level: Swiss-Prot protein existence level 1. Binding protein with a strong affinity to the bleomycin family of antibiotics. Binds to CL990; an antimitotic-antibiotic compound. From Klebsiella pneumoniae.
   6393..6514    +  polyA_signal   SV40 poly(A) signal: SV40 polyadenylation signal
   6587..6603    -  protein_bind   lac operator: The lac repressor binds to the lac operator to inhibit transcription in E. coli. This inhibition can be relieved by adding lactose or isopropyl-β-D-thiogalactopyranoside (IPTG). lac repressor encoded by lacI
   6611..6641    -  promoter       lac promoter: promoter for the E. coli lac operon
   6656..6677    -  protein_bind   CAP binding site: CAP binding activates transcription in the presence of cAMP. E. coli catabolite activator protein
   6690..6782    -  CDS            lacI (fragment): lac repressor; lacI; The lac repressor binds to the lac operator to inhibit transcription in E. coli. This inhibition can be relieved by adding lactose or isopropyl-β-D-thiogalactopyranoside (IPTG).
   6965..7553    -  rep_origin     ori: high-copy-number ColE1/pMB1/pBR322/pUC origin of replication
   7724..8584    -  CDS            AmpR: β-lactamase; bla; confers resistance to ampicillin, carbenicillin, and related antibiotics
   8585..8689    -  promoter       AmpR promoter: bla
   8748..8800    -  misc_feature   bom (fragment): basis of mobility region from pBR322
>Addgene plasmid #118313 | GFP-Epac1 SAAX | addgene full sequence | sequence record 227110 | Addgene NGS Result
TGTTGGAGGTCGCTGAGTAGTGCGCGAGCAAAATTTAAGCTACAACAAGGCAAGGCTTGACCGACAATTG
CATGAAGAATCTGCTTAGGGTTAGGCGTTTTGCGCTGCTTCGCGATGTACGGGCCAGATATACGCGTTGA
CATTGATTATTGACTAGTTATTAATAGTAATCAATTACGGGGTCATTAGTTCATAGCCCATATATGGAGT
TCCGCGTTACATAACTTACGGTAAATGGCCCGCCTGGCTGACCGCCCAACGACCCCCGCCCATTGACGTC
AATAATGACGTATGTTCCCATAGTAACGCCAATAGGGACTTTCCATTGACGTCAATGGGTGGAGTATTTA
CGGTAAACTGCCCACTTGGCAGTACATCAAGTGTATCATATGCCAAGTACGCCCCCTATTGACGTCAATG
ACGGTAAATGGCCCGCCTGGCATTATGCCCAGTACATGACCTTATGGGACTTTCCTACTTGGCAGTACAT
CTACGTATTAGTCATCGCTATTACCATGGTGATGCGGTTTTGGCAGTACATCAATGGGCGTGGATAGCGG
TTTGACTCACGGGGATTTCCAAGTCTCCACCCCATTGACGTCAATGGGAGTTTGTTTTGGCACCAAAATC
AACGGGACTTTCCAAAATGTCGTAACAACTCCGCCCCATTGACGCAAATGGGCGGTAGGCGTGTACGGTG
GGAGGTCTATATAAGCAGAGCTCTCTGGCTAACTAGAGAACCCACTGCTTACTGGCTTATCGAAATTAAT
ACGACTCACTATAGGGAGACCCAAGCTTGGTACCGAGCTCGGATCCACCATGGTGAGCAAGGGCGAGGAG
CTGTTCACCGGGGTGGTGCCCATCCTGGTCGAGCTGGACGGCGACGTAAACGGCCACAAGTTCAGCGTGT
CCGGCGAGGGCGAGGGCGATGCCACCTACGGCAAGCTGACCCTGAAGTTCATCTGCACCACCGGCAAGCT
GCCCGTGCCCTGGCCCACCCTCGTGACCACCCTGACCTACGGCGTGCAGTGCTTCAGCCGCTACCCCGAC
CACATGAAGCAGCACGACTTCTTCAAGTCCGCCATGCCCGAAGGCTACGTCCAGGAGCGCACCATCTTCT
TCAAGGACGACGGCAACTACAAGACCCGCGCCGAGGTGAAGTTCGAGGGCGACACCCTGGTGAACCGCAT
CGAGCTGAAGGGCATCGACTTCAAGGAGGACGGCAACATCCTGGGGCACAAGCTGGAGTACAACTACAAC
AGCCACAACGTCTATATCATGGCCGACAAGCAGAAGAACGGCATCAAGGTGAACTTCAAGATCCGCCACA
ACATCGAGGACGGCAGCGTGCAGCTCGCCGACCACTACCAGCAGAACACCCCCATCGGCGACGGCCCCGT
GCTGCTGCCCGACAACCACTACCTGAGCACCCAGTCCGCCCTGAGCAAAGACCCCAACGAGAAGCGCGAT
CACATGGTCCTGCTGGAGTTCGTGACCGCCGCCGGGATCACTCTCGGCATGGACGAGCTGTACAAGGGGA
ATTCAATGGTGTTGAGAAGGATGCACCGGCCCCGAAGCTGCTCCTACCAGCTGCTGCTGGAGCACCAGCG
TCCGAGCTGCATCCAGGGGCTGCGCTGGACACCACTCACCAACAGCGAGGAGTCCCTGGATTTCAGCGAG
AGCCTGGAGCAGGCCTCCACAGAGCGGGTGCTCAGGGCTGGGAGGCAGCTGCATCGGCATCTGCTGGCCA
CCTGCCCAAACCTCACCCGAGACCGGAAGTACCACCTTAGGCTCTATCGGCAGTGCTGCTCTGGCCGGGA
GCTGGTGGATGGGATCTTGGCCCTGGGACTTGGGGTCCATTCCCGGAGCCAAGTTGTGGGAATCTGCCAG
GTGCTGCTGGATGAAGGTGCCCTCTGCCATGTGAAACACGACTGGGCCTTCCAGGACCGAGATGCCCAAT
TCTACCGGTTCCCCGGGCCCGAGCCCGAGCCCGTGGGAACTCATGAGATGGAGGAGGAGTTGGCCGAAGC
TGTGGCCCTGCTCTCCCAGCGGGGGCCTGACGCCCTGCTCACTGTGGCACTTCGAAAGCCCCCAGGTCAG
CGCACGGATGAAGAGCTGGACCTCATCTTTGAGGAGCTGCTGCACATCAAGGCTGTGGCCCACCTCTCCA
ACTCGGTGAAGCGAGAATTAGCGGCTGTTCTGCTCTTTGAACCACACAGCAAGGCAGGGACCGTGTTGTT
CAGCCAGGGGGACAAGGGCACTTCGTGGTACATTATCTGGAAGGGATCTGTCAACGTGGTGACCCATGGC
AAGGGGCTGGTGACCACCCTGCATGAGGGAGATGATTTTGGACAGCTGGCTCTGGTGAATGATGCACCCC
GGGCAGCCACCATCATCCTGCGAGAAGACAACTGTCATTTCCTGCGTGTGGACAAGCAGGACTTCAACCG
TATCATCAAGGATGTGGAGGCAAAGACCATGCGGCTGGAAGAACATGGCAAAGTGGTGCTGGTGCTGGAG
AGAGCCTCTCAGGGCGCCGGCCCTTCCCGACCCCCAACCCCAGGCAGGAACCGGTATACAGTGATGTCTG
GCACCCCAGAGAAGATCCTAGAGCTTCTGTTGGAGGCCATGGGACCAGATTCCAGTGCTCATGACCCAAC
AGAGACATTCCTCAGCGACTTCCTCCTGACCCACAGGGTCTTCATGCCCAGCGCCCAACTCTGCGCTGCC
CTTCTGCACCACTTCCATGTGGAGCCTGCGGGTGGCAGCGAGCAGGAGCGCAGCACCTACGTCTGCAACA
AGAGGCAGCAGATCTTGCGGCTGGTCAGCCAGTGGGTGGCCCTGTATGGCTCCATGCTCCACACTGACCC
TGTGGCCACCAGCTTCCTCCAGAAACTCTCAGACCTGGTGGGCAGGGACACCCGACTCAGCAACCTGCTG
AGGGAGCAGTGGCCAGAGAGGCGGCGATGCCACAGGTTGGAGAATGGCTGTGGGAATGCATCTCCTCAGA
TGAAGGCCCGGAACTTGCCTGTTTGGCTCCCCAACCAGGACGAGCCCCTTCCTGGCAGCAGCTGTGCCAT
CCAAGTTGGGGATAAAGTCCCCTATGACATCTGCCGGCCAGACCACTCAGTGTTGACCCTGCAGCTGCCT
GTGACAGCCTCCGTGAGAGAGGTGATGGCAGCGTTGGCCCAGGAGGATGGCTGGACCAAGGGGCAGGTGC
TGGTGAAGGTCAATTCTGCAGGTGATGCCATTGGCCTGCAGCCAGATGCCCGTGGTGTGGCCACATCTCT
GGGGCTCAATGAGCGTCTCTTTGTTGTCAACCCACAGGAAGCGCATGAGCTGATCCCACACCCTGACCAG
CTGGGGCCCACTGTGGGCTCTGCTGAGGGGCTGGACCTGGTGAGTGCCAAGGACCTGGCAGGCCAGCTGA
CGGACCACGACTGGAGCCTCTTCAACAGTATCCACCAGGTGGAGCTGATCCACTATGTGCTGGGCCCCCA
GCATCTGCGGGATGTCACCACCGCCAACCTGGAGCGCTTCATGCGCCGCTTCAATGAGCTGCAGTACTGG
GTGGCCACCGAGCTGTGTCTCTGCCCCGTGCCCGGCCCCCGGGCCCAGCTGCTCAGGAAGTTCATTAAGC
TGGCGGCCCACCTCAAGGAGCAGAAGAATCTCAATTCCTTCTTTGCCGTCATGTTTGGCCTCAGCAACTC
GGCCATCAGCCGCCTAGCCCACACCTGGGAGCGGCTGCCCCACAAAGTCCGGAAGCTGTACTCCGCCCTC
GAGAGGCTGCTGGATCCCTCATGGAACCACCGGGTATACCGACTGGCCCTCGCCAAGCTCTCCCCTCCTG
TCATCCCCTTCATGCCCCTTCTTCTCAAAGACATGACCTTCATTCATGAGGGAAACCACACACTAGTGGA
GAATCTCATCAACTTTGAGAAGATGAGAATGATGGCCAGAGCCGCGCGGATGCTGCACCACTGCCGAAGC
CACAACCCTGTGCCTCTCTCACCACTCAGAAGCCGAGTTTCCCACCTCCACGAGGACAGCCAGGTGGCGA
GGATTTCCACATGCTCGGAGCAGTCCCTGAGCACCCGGAGTCCAGCCAGCACCTGGGCTTATGTCCAGCA
GCTGAAGGTCATTGACAACCAGCGGGAACTCTCCCGCCTCTCCCGAGAGCTGGAGCCAGTCGAGAAGATG
AGCAAAGATGGTAAAAAGAAGAAAAAGAAGTCAAAGACAAAGTCTGTAATTATGTAATCTAGAGGGCCCT
ATTCTATAGTGTCACCTAAATGCTAGAGCTCGCTGATCAGCCTCGACTGTGCCTTCTAGTTGCCAGCCAT
CTGTTGTTTGCCCCTCCCCCGTGCCTTCCTTGACCCTGGAAGGTGCCACTCCCACTGTCCTTTCCTAATA
AAATGAGGAAATTGCATCGCATTGTCTGAGTAGGTGTCATTCTATTCTGGGGGGTGGGGTGGGGCAGGAC
AGCAAGGGGGAGGATTGGGAAGACAATAGCAGGCATGCTGGGGATGCGGTGGGCTCTATGGCTTCTGAGG
CGGAAAGAACCAGCTGGGGCTCTAGGGGGTATCCCC
[124 nt withheld, positions 4587-4710]
C
[91 nt withheld, positions 4712-4802]
A
[49 nt withheld, positions 4804-4852]
CCTTTGACGTTGGAGTCCACGTTCTTT
[37 nt withheld, positions 4880-4916]
ACCCTATCTCGGTCTATTCTTTTGATTTATAAGGGATTTTGCCGATTTCGGCCTATTGGTTAAAAAATGA
GCTGATTTAACAAAAATTTAACGCGAATTAATTCTGTGGAATGTGTGTCAGTTAGGGTGTGGAAAGTCCC
CAGGCTCCCCAGCAGGCAGAAGTATGCAAAGCATGCATCTCAATTAGTCAGCAACCAGGTGTGGAAAGTC
CCCAGGCTCCCCAGCAGGCAGAAGTATGCAAAGCATGCATCTCAATTAGTCAGCAACCATAGTCCCGCCC
CTAACTCCGCCCATCCCGCCCCTAACTCCGCCCAGTTCCGCCCATTCTCCGCCCCATGGCTGACTAATTT
TTTTTATTTATGCAGAGGCCGAGGCCGCCTCTGCCTCTGAGCTATTCCAGAAGTAGTGAGGAGGCTTTTT
TGGAGGCCTAGGCTTTTGCAAAAAGCTCCCGGGAGCTTGTATATCCATTTTCGGATCTGATCAAGAGACA
GGATGAGGATCGTTTCGCATGATTGAACAAGATGGATTGCACGCAGGTTCTCCGGCCGCTTGGGTGGAGA
GGCTATTCGGCTATGACTGGGCACAACAGACAATCGGCTGCTCTGATGCCGCCGTGTTCCGGCTGTCAGC
GCAGGGGCGCCCGGTTCTTTTTGTCAAGACCGACCTGTCCGGTGCCCTGAATGAACTGCAGGACGAGGCA
GCGCGGCTATCGTGGCTGGCCACGACGGGCGTTCCTTGCGCAGCTGTGCTCGACGTTGTCACTGAAGCGG
GAAGGGACTGGCTGCTATTGGGCGAAGTGCCGGGGCAGGATCTCCTGTCATCTCACCTTGCTCCTGCCGA
GAAAGTATCCATCATGGCTGATGCAATGCGGCGGCTGCATACGCTTGATCCGGCTACCTGCCCATTCGAC
CACCAAGCGAAACATCGCATCGAGCGAGCACGTACTCGGATGGAAGCCGGTCTTGTCGATCAGGATGATC
TGGACGAAGAGCATCAGGGGCTCGCGCCAGCCGAACTGTTCGCCAGGCTCAAGGCGCGCATGCCCGACGG
CGAGGATCTCGTCGTGACCCATGGCGATGCCTGCTTGCCGAATATCATGGTGGAAAATGGCCGCTTTTCT
GGATTCATCGACTGTGGCCGGCTGGGTGTGGCGGACCGCTATCAGGACATAGCGTTGGCTACCCGTGATA
TTGCTGAAGAGCTTGGCGGCGAATGGGCTGACCGCTTCCTCGTGCTTTACGGTATCGCCGCTCCCGATTC
GCAGCGCATCGCCTTCTATCGCCTTCTTGACGAGTTCTTCTGAGCGGGACTCTGGGGTTCGAAATGACCG
ACCAAGCGACGCCCAACCTGCCATCACGAGATTTCGATTCCACCGCCGCCTTCTATGAAAGGTTGGGCTT
CGGAATCGTTTTCCGGGACGCCGGCTGGATGATCCTCCAGCGCGGGGATCTCATGCTGGAGTTCTTCGCC
CACCCCAACTTGTTTATTGCAGCTTATAATGGTTACAAATAAAGCAATAGCATCACAAATTTCACAAATA
AAGCATTTTTTTCACTGCATTCTAGTTGTGGTTTGTCCAAACTCATCAATGTATCTTATCATGTCTGTAT
ACCGTCGACCTCTAGCTAGAGCTTGGCGTAATCATGGTCATAGCTGTTTCCTGTGTGAAATTGTTATCCG
CTCACAATTCCACACAACATACGAGCCGGAAGCATAAAGTGTAAAGCCTGGGGTGCCTAATGAGTGAGCT
AACTCACATTAATTGCGTTGCGCTCACTGCCCGCTTTCCAGTCGGGAAACCTGTCGTGCCAGCTGCATTA
ATGAATCGGCCAACGCGCGGGGAGAGGCGGTTTGCGTATTGGGCGCTCTTCCGCTTCCTCGCTCACTGAC
TCGCTGCGCTCGGTCGTTCGGCTGCGGCGAGCGGTATCAGCTCACTCAAAGGCGGTAATACGGTTATCCA
CAGAATCAGGGGATAACGCAGGAAAGAACATGTGAGCAAAAGGCCAGCAAAAGGCCAGGAACCGTAAAAA
GGCCGCGTTGCTGGCGTTTTTCCATAGGCTCCGCCCCCCTGACGAGCATCACAAAAATCGACGCTCAAGT
CAGAGGTGGCGAAACCCGACAGGACTATAAAGATACCAGGCGTTTCCCCCTGGAAGCTCCCTCGTGCGCT
CTCCTGTTCCGACCCTGCCGCTTACCGGATACCTGTCCGCCTTTCTCCCTTCGGGAAGCGTGGCGCTTTC
TCATAGCTCACGCTGTAGGTATCTCAGTTCGGTGTAGGTCGTTCGCTCCAAGCTGGGCTGTGTGCACGAA
CCCCCCGTTCAGCCCGACCGCTGCGCCTTATCCGGTAACTATCGTCTTGAGTCCAACCCGGTAAGACACG
ACTTATCGCCACTGGCAGCAGCCACTGGTAACAGGATTAGCAGAGCGAGGTATGTAGGCGGTGCTACAGA
GTTCTTGAAGTGGTGGCCTAACTACGGCTACACTAGAAGAACAGTATTTGGTATCTGCGCTCTGCTGAAG
CCAGTTACCTTCGGAAAAAGAGTTGGTAGCTCTTGATCCGGCAAACAAACCACCGCTGGTAGCGGTGGTT
TTTTTGTTTGCAAGCAGCAGATTACGCGCAGAAAAAAAGGATCTCAAGAAGATCCTTTGATCTTTTCTAC
GGGGTCTGACGCTCAGTGGAACGAAAACTCACGTTAAGGGATTTTGGTCATGAGATTATCAAAAAGGATC
TTCACCTAGATCCTTTTAAATTAAAAATGAAGTTTTAAATCAATCTAAAGTATATATGAGTAAACTTGGT
CTGACAGTTACCAATGCTTAATCAGTGAGGCACCTATCTCAGCGATCTGTCTATTTCGTTCATCCATAGT
TGCCTGACTCCCCGTCGTGTAGATAACTACGATACGGGAGGGCTTACCATCTGGCCCCAGTGCTGCAATG
ATACCGCGAGACCCACGCTCACCGGCTCCAGATTTATCAGCAATAAACCAGCCAGCCGGAAGGGCCGAGC
GCAGAAGTGGTCCTGCAACTTTATCCGCCTCCATCCAGTCTATTAATTGTTGCCGGGAAGCTAGAGTAAG
TAGTTCGCCAGTTAATAGTTTGCGCAACGTTGTTGCCATTGCTACAGGCATCGTGGTGTCACGCTCGTCG
TTTGGTATGGCTTCATTCAGCTCCGGTTCCCAACGATCAAGGCGAGTTACATGATCCCCCATGTTGTGCA
AAAAAGCGGTTAGCTCCTTCGGTCCTCCGATCGTTGTCAGAAGTAAGTTGGCCGCAGTGTTATCACTCAT
GGTTATGGCAGCACTGCATAATTCTCTTACTGTCATGCCATCCGTAAGATGCTTTTCTGTGACTGGTGAG
TACTCAACCAAGTCATTCTGAGAATAGTGTATGCGGCGACCGAGTTGCTCTTGCCCGGCGTCAATACGGG
ATAATACCGCGCCACATAGCAGAACTTTAAAAGTGCTCATCATTGGAAAACGTTCTTCGGGGCGAAAACT
CTCAAGGATCTTACCGCTGTTGAGATCCAGTTCGATGTAACCCACTCGTGCACCCAACTGATCTTCAGCA
TCTTTTACTTTCACCAGCGTTTCTGGGTGAGCAAAAACAGGAAGGCAAAATGCCGCAAAAAAGGGAATAA
GGGCGACACGGAAATGTTGAATACTCATACTCTTCCTTTTTCAATATTATTGAAGCATTTATCAGGGTTA
TTGTCTCATGAGCGGATACATATTTGAATGTATTTAGAAAAATAAACAAATAGGGGTTCCGCGCACATTT
CCCCGAAAAGTGCCACCTGACGTCGACGGATCGGGAGATCTCCCGATCCCCTATGGTGCACTCTCAGTAC
AATCTGCTCTGATGCCGCATAGTTAAGCCAGTATCTGCTCCCTGCTTGTG
