>Addgene plasmid #118313 | GFP-Epac1 SAAX | depositor partial sequence | sequence record 223442 | EGFP-C; till Epac1 915bp
CCGGGGTCTCTCGGCATGGACGAGCTGTACAAGGGGAATTCAATGGTGTTGAGAAGGATGCACCGGCCCC
GAAGCTGCTCCTACCAGCTGCTGCTGGAGCACCAGCGTCCGAGCTGCATCCAGGGGCTGCGCTGGACACC
ACTCACCAACAGCGAGGAGTCCCTGGATTTCAGCGAGAGCCTGGAGCAGGCCTCCACAGAGCGGGTGCTC
AGGGCTGGGAGGCAGCTGCATCGGCATCTGCTGGCCACCTGCCCAAACCTCACCCGAGACCGGAAGTACC
ACCTTAGGCTCTATCGGCAGTGCTGCTCTGGCCGGGAGCTGGTGGATGGGATCTTGGCCCTGGGACTTGG
GGTCCATTCCCGGAGCCAAGTTGTGGGAATCTGCCAGGTGCTGCTGGATGAAGGTGCCCTCTGCCATGTG
AAACACGACTGGGCCTTCCAGGACCGAGATGCCCAATTCTACCGGTTCCCCGGGCCCGAGCCCGAGCCCG
TGGGAACTCATGAGATGGAGGAGGAGTTGGCCGAAGCTGTGGCCCTGCTCTCCCAGCGGGGGCCTGACGC
CCTGCTCACTGTGGCACTTCGAAAGCCCCCAGGTCAGCGCACGGATGAAGAGCTGGACCTCATCTTTGAG
GAGCTGCTGCACATCAAGGCTGTGGCCCACCTCTCCAACTCGGTGAAGCGAGAATTAGCGGCTGTTCTGC
TCTTTGAACCACACAGCAAGGCAGGGACCGTGTTGTTCAGCCAGGGGGACAAGGGCACTTCGTGGTACAT
TATCTGGAAGGGATCTGTCAACGTGGTGACCCATGGCAAGGGGCTGGTGACCACCCTGCATGAGGGAGAT
GATTTTGGACAGCTGGCTCTGGTGAATGATGCACCCCGGGCAGCCACCATCATCCTGCGAGAAGACAACT
GTCATTTCCTGCGTGTGGACAAGCAGGACTTCAACCGTATCATCAAAG
