>Addgene plasmid #118313 | GFP-Epac1 SAAX | depositor partial sequence | sequence record 223443 | BGH; Epac1 1768bp to the end
GTTGTCAACCCACAGGAAGCGCATGAGCTGATCCCACACCCTGACCAGCTGGGGCCCACTGTGGGCTCTG
TTGAGGGGCTGGACCTGGTGAGTGCCAAGGACCTGGCAGGCCAGCTGACGGACCACGACTGGAGCCTCTT
CAACAGTATCCACCAGGTGGAGCTGATCCACTATGTGCTGGGCCCCCAGCATCTGCGGGATGTCACCACC
GCCAACCTGGAGCGCTTCATGCGCCGCTTCAATGAGCTGCAGTACTGGGTGGCCACCGAGCTGTGTCTCT
GCCCCGTGCCCGGCCCCCGGGCCCAGCTGCTCAGGAAGTTCATTAAGCTGGCGGCCCACCTCAAGGAGCA
GAAGAATCTCAATTCCTTCTTTGCCGTCATGTTTGGCCTCAGCAACTCGGCCATCAGCCGCCTAGCCCAC
ACCTGGGAGCGGCTGCCCCACAAAGTCCGGAAGCTGTACTCCGCCCTCGAGAGGCTGCTGGATCCCTCAT
GGAACCACCGGGTATACCGACTGGCCCTCGCCAAGCTCTCCCCTCCTGTCATCCCCTTCATGCCCCTTCT
TCTCAAAGACATGACCTTCATTCATGAGGGAAACCACACACTAGTGGAGAATCTCATCAACTTTGAGAAG
ATGAGAATGATGGCCAGAGCCGCGCGGATGCTGCACCACTGCCGAAGCCACAACCCTGTGCCTCTCTCAC
CACTCAGAAGCCGAGTTTCCCACCTCCACGAGGACAGCCAGGTGGCGAGGATTTCCACATGCTCGGAGCA
GTCCCTGAGCACCCGGAGTCCAGCCAGCACCTGGGCTTATGTCCAGCAGCTGAAGGTCATTGACAACCAG
CGGGAACTCTCCCGCCTCTCCCGAGAGCTGGAGCCAGTCGAGAAGATGAGCAAAGATGGTAAAAAGAAGA
AAAAGAAGTCAAAGACAAAGTCTGTAATTATGTAATCTAGAGGGCCCTATTCTATAGGTCACCAAATGCT
AGTTCG
